>Addgene plasmid #182514 | C-SWAT AID*-GFP osTIR1 | addgene full sequence | sequence record 358176 | Addgene NGS Result
TCGCGCGTTTCGGTGATGACGGTGAAAACCTCTGACACATGCAGCTCCCGGAGACGGTCACAGCTTGTCT
GTAAGCGGATGCCGGGAGCAGACAAGCCCGTCAGGGCGCGTCAGCGGGTGTTGGCGGGTGTCGGGGCTGG
CTTAACTATGCGGCATCAGAGCAGATTGTACTGAGAGTGCACCACGCTTTTCAATTCAATTCATCACCAT
CCTCATGAAAACTGTGTAACATAATAACCGAAGTGTCGAAAAGGTGGCACCTTGTCCAATTGAACACGCT
CGATGAAAAAAATAAGATATATATAAGGTTAAGTAAAGCGTCTGTTAGAAAGGAAGTTTTTCCTTTTTCT
TGCTCTCTTGTCTTTTCATCTACTATTTCCTTCGTGTAATACAGGGTCGTCAGATACATAGATACAATTC
TATTACCCCCATCCATACAATGCCATCTCATTTCGATACTGTTCAACTACACGCCGGCCAAGAGAACCCT
GGTGACAATGCTCACAGATCCAGAGCTGTACCAATTTACGCCACCACTTCTTATGTTTTCGAAAACTCTA
AGCATGGTTCGCAATTGTTTGGTCTAGAAGTTCCAGGTTACGTCTATTCCCGTTTCCAAAACCCAACCAG
TAATGTTTTGGAAGAAAGAATTGCTGCCTTAGAAGGTGGTGCTGCTGCTTTGGCTGTTTCCTCCGGTCAA
GCCGCTCAAACCCTTGCCATCCAAGGTTTGGCACACACTGGTGACAACATCGTTTCCACTTCTTACTTAT
ACGGTGGTACTTATAACCAGTTCAAAATCTCGTTCAAAAGATTTGGTATCGAGGCTAGATTTGTTGAAGG
TGACAATCCAGAAGAATTCGAAAAGGTCTTTGATGAAAGAACCAAGGCTGTTTATTTGGAAACCATTGGT
AATCCAAAGTACAATGTTCCGGATTTTGAAAAAATTGTTGCAATTGCTCACAAACACGGTATTCCAGTTG
TCGTTGACAACACATTTGGTGCCGGTGGTTACTTCTGTCAGCCAATTAAATACGGTGCTGATATTGTAAC
ACATTCTGCTACCAAATGGATTGGTGGTCATGGTACTACTATCGGTGGTATTATTGTTGACTCTGGTAAG
TTCCCATGGAAGGACTACCCAGAAAAGTTCCCTCAATTCTCTCAACCTGCCGAAGGATATCACGGTACTA
TCTACAATGAAGCCTACGGTAACTTGGCATACATCGTTCATGTTAGAACTGAACTATTAAGAGATTTGGG
TCCATTGATGAACCCATTTGCCTCTTTCTTGCTACTACAAGGTGTTGAAACATTATCTTTGAGAGCTGAA
AGACACGGTGAAAATGCATTGAAGTTAGCCAAATGGTTAGAACAATCCCCATACGTATCTTGGGTTTCAT
ACCCTGGTTTAGCATCTCATTCTCATCATGAAAATGCTAAGAAGTATCTATCTAACGGTTTCGGTGGTGT
CTTATCTTTCGGTGTAAAAGACTTACCAAATGCCGACAAGGAAACTGACCCATTCGAACTTTCTGGTGCT
CAAGTTGTTGACAATTTAAAGCTTGCCTCTAACTTGGCCAATGTTGGTGATGCCAAGACCTTAGTCATTG
CTCCATACTTCACTACCCACAAACAATTAAATGACAAAGAAAAGTTGGCATCTGGTGTTACCAAGGACTT
AATTCGTGTCTCTGTTGGTATCGAATTTATTGATGACATTATTGCAGACTTCCAGCAATCTTTTGAAACT
GTTTTCGCTGGCCAAAAACCATGAGTGTGCGTGATGAGTTGTAAAATTATGTATAAACCTACTTTCTCTC
ACAAGTACTGCGGTGTGAAATACCGCACAGATGCGTAAGGAGAAAATACCGCATCAGGAAATTGTAAGCG
TTAATATTTTGTTAAAATTCGCGTTAAATTTTTGTTAAATCAGCTCATTTTTTAACCAATAGGCCGAAAT
CGGCAAAATCCCTTATAAATCAAAAGAATAGACCGAGATAGGGT
[37 nt withheld, positions 2005-2041]
AAAGAACGTGGACTCCAACGTCAAAGG
[49 nt withheld, positions 2069-2117]
T
[91 nt withheld, positions 2119-2209]
G
[124 nt withheld, positions 2211-2334]
CCATTCGCCATTCAGGCTGCGCAACTGTTGGGAAGGGCGATCGGTGCGGGCCTCTTCGCTATTACGCCAG
CTGGCGAAAGGGGGATGTGCTGCAAGGCGATTAAGTTGGGTAACGCCAGGGTTTTCCCAGTCACGACGTT
GTAAAACGACGGCCAGTGAGCGCGCGTAATACGACTCACTATAGGGCGAATTGGGTACCGGGCCCCCCCT
CGAGGTCGACGGTATCGATAAGCTTGATATCGAATTCCTGCAGCTATATTACCCTGTTATCCCTACGTAC
GCTGCAGGTCGACGGTGGCGGTTCTGGCGGTGGCGGATCCGGTGCAGGCGCCGGGGCTGGTGCTGGGGCA
GGTACCCCTAAAGATCCAGCCAAACCTCCGGCCAAGGCACAAGTTGTGGGATGGCCACCGGTGAGATCAT
ACCGGAAGAACGTGATGGTTTCCTGCCAAAAATCAAGCGGTGGCCCGGAGGCGGCGGCGTTCGTGAAGGT
ATCACCCGGGAAAGTGAGTAAAGGAGAAGAACTTTTCACTGGAGTTGTCCCAATTCTTGTTGAATTAGAT
GGTGATGTTAATGGGCACAAATTTTCTGTCAGTGGAGAGGGTGAAGGTGATGCAACATACGGAAAACTTA
CCCTTAAATTTATTTGCACTACTGGAAAACTACCTGTTCCATGGCCAACACTTGTCACTACTTTCACTTA
TGGTGTTCAATGCTTTTCAAGATACCCAGATCATATGAAACGGCATGACTTTTTCAAGAGTGCCATGCCC
GAAGGTTATGTACAGGAAAGAACTATATTTTTCAAAGATGACGGGAACTACAAGACACGTGCTGAAGTCA
AGTTTGAAGGTGATACCCTTGTTAATAGAATCGAGTTAAAAGGTATTGATTTTAAAGAAGATGGAAACAT
TCTTGGACACAAATTGGAATACAACTATAACTCACACAATGTATACATCATGGCAGACAAACAAAAGAAT
GGAATCAAAGTTAACTTCAAAATTAGACACAACATTGAAGATGGAAGCGTTCAACTAGCAGACCATTATC
AACAAAATACTCCAATTGGCGATGGCCCTGTCCTTTTACCAGACAACCATTACCTGTCCACACAATCTGC
CCTTTCGAAAGATCCCAACGAAAAGAGAGACCACATGGTCCTTCTTGAGTTTGTAACAGCTGCTGGGATT
ACACATGGCATGGATGAACTATACAAATAGAGTTCTTCTTTGAGATATCGATTGAACGAGCTCGAATTCA
TCGATCTATATTACCCTGTTATCCCTAGCGTAACTATGCCAAATGACAATAAGACACCCAATAGGTCCAG
CACTCCCAAGTTTACTAAAAAACCAGTAACCCCGAATGATAAAATTCCTGAAAGACGGGTGTACAATATG
GACTTCCTCTTTTCTGGCAACCAAACCCATACATCGGGATTCCTATAATACCTTCGTTGGTCTCCCTAAC
ATGTAGGTGGCGGAGGGGAGATATACAATAGAACAGATACCAGACAAGACATAATGGGCTAAACAAGACT
ACACCAATTACACTGCCTCATTGATGGTGGTACATAACGAACTAATACTGTAGCCCTAGACTTGATAGCC
ATCATCATATCGAAGTTTCACTACCCTTTTTCCATTTGCCATCTATTGAAGTAATAATAGGCGCATGCAA
CTTCTTTTCTTTTTTTTTCTTTTCTCTCTCCCCCGTTGTTGTCTCACCATATCCGCAATGACAAAAAAAT
GATGGAAGACACTAAAGGAAAAAATTAACGACAAAGACAGCACCAACAGATGTCGTTGTTCCAGAGCTGA
TGAGGGGTATCTCGAAGCACACGAAACTTTTTCCTTCCTTCATTCACGCACACTACTCTCTAATGAGCAA
CGGTATACGGCCTTCCTTCCAGTTACTTGAATTTGAAATAAAAAAAAGTTTGCTGTCTTGCTATCAAGTA
TAAATAGACCTGCAATTATTAATCTTTTGTTTCCTCGTCATTGTTCTCGTTCCCTTTCTTCCTTGTTTCT
TTTTCTGCACAATATTTCAAGCTATACCAAGCATACAATCAACTATCTCATATACAACTAGAATGGATAA
AGCGGAATTAATTCCCGAGCCTCCAAAAAAGAAGAGAAAGGTCGAATTGGGTACCGCCACGTACTTCCCG
GAGGAGGTGGTGGAGCACATCTTCAGCTTCCTGCCGGCGCAGCGCGACCGCAACACGGTCTCGCTCGTCT
GCAAGGTGTGGTACGAGATCGAGAGGCTGAGCCGCCGCGGCGTCTTCGTGGGCAACTGCTACGCCGTGCG
CGCCGGCCGCGTCGCCGCGCGGTTCCCCAACGTGCGGGCGCTCACGGTGAAGGGGAAGCCCCACTTCGCC
GACTTCAACCTCGTGCCCCCCGACTGGGGCGGCTACGCGGGGCCGTGGATCGAGGCGGCCGCGAGGGGAT
GCCACGGCCTGGAGGAGCTCAGGATGAAGCGGATGGTGGTGTCCGACGAGAGCCTCGAGCTGCTGGCTCG
CTCGTTCCCGCGGTTCAGGGCTCTTGTTCTTATCAGCTGCGAGGGGTTCAGCACTGACGGGCTAGCCGCC
GTCGCGAGCCATTGCAAGCTTCTGAGGGAGTTGGATTTGCAGGAAAATGAAGTGGAGGATCGAGGGCCTA
GGTGGCTTTCCTGCTTCCCTGATTCCTGCACATCACTTGTCTCATTGAATTTTGCCTGCATCAAAGGGGA
GGTTAATGCTGGTTCACTGGAGAGACTTGTTAGCAGGTCCCCAAACCTGCGGAGTTTGAGGCTGAATCGA
TCTGTATCGGTAGATACACTTGCAAAGATACTACTGCGTACCCCTAACTTGGAGGATTTGGGGACAGGGA
ATTTGACAGATGACTTCCAAACTGAGTCCTACTTTAAGCTTACCAGTGCTCTGGAGAAATGCAAGATGTT
GAGGAGTTTGTCTGGATTCTGGGATGCTTCTCCTGTTTGCCTGTCATTTATCTACCCCCTGTGTGCTCAA
CTGACAGGATTGAACTTGAGCTATGCACCCACACTTGATGCTTCTGACCTTACAAAAATGATTAGCCGCT
GTGTGAAGCTCCAACGCCTTTGGGTACTGGATTGTATCTCGGACAAAGGCTTGCAAGTGGTGGCCTCCAG
TTGCAAAGACTTGCAAGAACTCAGGGTATTTCCATCAGATTTCTACGTAGCTGGTTATTCTGCAGTGACA
GAGGAGGGACTTGTTGCAGTATCCTTGGGCTGTCCAAAACTGAACTCACTACTGTACTTCTGTCACCAAA
TGACTAATGCTGCACTAGTTACTGTCGCCAAGAACTGTCCAAATTTCACACGATTCAGACTTTGTATTCT
TGAGCCAGGGAAGCCTGATGTTGTGACAAGCCAACCATTAGATGAAGGCTTTGGAGCTATTGTTCGTGAG
TGCAAGGGATTACAACGTTTGTCAATATCTGGTCTTCTCACAGACAAAGTTTTCATGTATATTGGGAAAT
ATGCAAAACAACTTGAGATGCTTTCTATAGCATTTGCTGGTGACAGTGATAAGGGTATGATGCATGTTAT
GAATGGATGCAAGAATTTAAGGAAACTGGAGATAAGAGATAGCCCGTTTGGTGATGCTGCACTCTTGGGG
AATTTTGCTAGGTACGAGACAATGCGATCCCTTTGGATGTCATCTTGCAATGTCACGTTAAAGGGGTGCC
AAGTCCTTGCGTCAAAGATGCCGATGCTCAATGTTGAGGTCATAAATGAGCGGGATGGTAGCAATGAAAT
GGAGGAAAACCATGGAGATCTGCCTAAAGTGGAGAAATTATATGTGTACCGCACAACTGCTGGGGCGAGG
GATGATGCACCAAATTTTGTTAAAATCCTAGTCGACTCCGGTTCTGCTGCTAGTGGTTGAACGCGTGGCG
CCTGGAAAAAGATTTTCAAGTGAATAAGGAGATAAAACCGTATTGACTTTTTATCATTCTACAAAAGACC
AGTAACGAAGTGTACCCTGCTATATTACCCTGTTATCCCTAGCGTAACTCGGCCGCCACCGCGGTGGAGC
TCCAGCTTTTGTTCCCTTTAGTGAGGGTTAATTGCGCGCTTGGCGTAATCATGGTCATAGCTGTTTCCTG
TGTGAAATTGTTATCCGCTCACAATTCCACACAACATACGAGCCGGAAGCATAAAGTGTAAAGCCTGGGG
TGCCTAATGAGTGAGCTAACTCACATTAATTGCGTTGCGCTCACTGCCCGCTTTCCAGTCGGGAAACCTG
TCGTGCCAGCTGCATTAATGAATCGGCCAACGCGCGGGGAGAGGCGGTTTGCGTATTGGGCGCTCTTCCG
CTTCCTCGCTCACTGACTCGCTGCGCTCGGTCGTTCGGCTGCGGCGAGCGGTATCAGCTCACTCAAAGGC
GGTAATACGGTTATCCACAGAATCAGGGGATAACGCAGGAAAGAACATGTGAGCAAAAGGCCAGCAAAAG
GCCAGGAACCGTAAAAAGGCCGCGTTGCTGGCGTTTTTCCATAGGCTCCGCCCCCCTGACGAGCATCACA
AAAATCGACGCTCAAGTCAGAGGTGGCGAAACCCGACAGGACTATAAAGATACCAGGCGTTTCCCCCTGG
AAGCTCCCTCGTGCGCTCTCCTGTTCCGACCCTGCCGCTTACCGGATACCTGTCCGCCTTTCTCCCTTCG
GGAAGCGTGGCGCTTTCTCATAGCTCACGCTGTAGGTATCTCAGTTCGGTGTAGGTCGTTCGCTCCAAGC
TGGGCTGTGTGCACGAACCCCCCGTTCAGCCCGACCGCTGCGCCTTATCCGGTAACTATCGTCTTGAGTC
CAACCCGGTAAGACACGACTTATCGCCACTGGCAGCAGCCACTGGTAACAGGATTAGCAGAGCGAGGTAT
GTAGGCGGTGCTACAGAGTTCTTGAAGTGGTGGCCTAACTACGGCTACACTAGAAGAACAGTATTTGGTA
TCTGCGCTCTGCTGAAGCCAGTTACCTTCGGAAAAAGAGTTGGTAGCTCTTGATCCGGCAAACAAACCAC
CGCTGGTAGCGGTGGTTTTTTTGTTTGCAAGCAGCAGATTACGCGCAGAAAAAAAGGATCTCAAGAAGAT
CCTTTGATCTTTTCTACGGGGTCTGACGCTCAGTGGAACGAAAACTCACGTTAAGGGATTTTGGTCATGA
GATTATCAAAAAGGATCTTCACCTAGATCCTTTTAAATTAAAAATGAAGTTTTAAATCAATCTAAAGTAT
ATATGAGTAAACTTGGTCTGACAGTTACCAATGCTTAATCAGTGAGGCACCTATCTCAGCGATCTGTCTA
TTTCGTTCATCCATAGTTGCCTGACTCCCCGTCGTGTAGATAACTACGATACGGGAGGGCTTACCATCTG
GCCCCAGTGCTGCAATGATACCGCGAGACCCACGCTCACCGGCTCCAGATTTATCAGCAATAAACCAGCC
AGCCGGAAGGGCCGAGCGCAGAAGTGGTCCTGCAACTTTATCCGCCTCCATCCAGTCTATTAATTGTTGC
CGGGAAGCTAGAGTAAGTAGTTCGCCAGTTAATAGTTTGCGCAACGTTGTTGCCATTGCTACAGGCATCG
TGGTGTCACGCTCGTCGTTTGGTATGGCTTCATTCAGCTCCGGTTCCCAACGATCAAGGCGAGTTACATG
ATCCCCCATGTTGTGCAAAAAAGCGGTTAGCTCCTTCGGTCCTCCGATCGTTGTCAGAAGTAAGTTGGCC
GCAGTGTTATCACTCATGGTTATGGCAGCACTGCATAATTCTCTTACTGTCATGCCATCCGTAAGATGCT
TTTCTGTGACTGGTGAGTACTCAACCAAGTCATTCTGAGAATAGTGTATGCGGCGACCGAGTTGCTCTTG
CCCGGCGTCAATACGGGATAATACCGCGCCACATAGCAGAACTTTAAAAGTGCTCATCATTGGAAAACGT
TCTTCGGGGCGAAAACTCTCAAGGATCTTACCGCTGTTGAGATCCAGTTCGATGTAACCCACTCGTGCAC
CCAACTGATCTTCAGCATCTTTTACTTTCACCAGCGTTTCTGGGTGAGCAAAAACAGGAAGGCAAAATGC
CGCAAAAAAGGGAATAAGGGCGACACGGAAATGTTGAATACTCATACTCTTCCTTTTTCAATATTATTGA
AGCATTTATCAGGGTTATTGTCTCATGAGCGGATACATATTTGAATGTATTTAGAAAAATAAACAAATAG
GGGTTCCGCGCACATTTCCCCGAAAAGTGCCACCTGGGTCCTTTTCATCACGTGCTATAAAAATAATTAT
AATTTAAATTTTTTAATATAAATATATAAATTAAAAATAGAAAGTAAAAAAAGAAATTAAAGAAAAAATA
GTTTTTGTTTTCCGAAGATGTAAAAGACTCTAGGGGGATCGCCAACAAATACTACCTTTTATCTTGCTCT
TCCTGCTCTCAGGTATTAATGCCGAATTGTTTCATCTTGTCTGTGTAGAAGACCACACACGAAAATCCTG
TGATTTTACATTTTACTTATCGTTAATCGAATGTATATCTATTTAATCTGCTTTTCTTGTCTAATAAATA
TATATGTAAAGTACGCTTTTTGTTGAAATTTTTTAAACCTTTGTTTATTTTTTTTTCTTCATTCCGTAAC
TCTTCTACCTTCTTTATTTACTTTCTAAAATCCAAATACAAAACATAAAAATAAATAAACACAGAGTAAA
TTCCCAAATTATTCCATCATTAAAAGATACGAGGCGCGTGTAAGTTACAGGCAAGCGATCCGTCTAAGAA
ACCATTATTATCATGACATTAACCTATAAAAATAGGCGTATCACGAGGCCCTTTCGTC
Features (pLannotate 1.2.2; 25 found; start..end, strand, type, name):
    137..184     +  misc_feature   bom (fragment): basis of mobility region from pBR322
    190..206     +  promoter       URA3 promoter (fragment): S. cerevisiae URA3
    207..439     +  promoter       MET17 promoter (fragment): S. cerevisiae MET17; expression is repressed by methionine; MET15; MET25
    440..1774    +  CDS            MET17: O-acetylserine and O-acetylhomoserine sulfhydrylase, required for sulfur amino acid synthesis; S. cerevisiae MET17 MET15; MET25
   1829..1878    +  misc_feature   bom (fragment): basis of mobility region from pBR322
   1906..2334    -  rep_origin     f1 ori (sequence partly withheld): f1 bacteriophage origin of replication; arrow indicates direction of (+) strand synthesis
   2338..2493    -  CDS            lacZα (fragment): LacZα fragment of β-galactosidase; lacZ fragment
   2501..2519    +  promoter       T7 promoter: promoter for bacteriophage T7 RNA polymerase
   2528..2588    -  misc_feature   MCS (fragment): pBluescript multiple cloning site
   2691..2828    +  CDS            mini-AID (fragment): minimal degron from the auxin-responsive IAA17 protein of Arabidopsis thaliana (Kubota et al., 2013) acts as an auxin-inducible degron (AID) in the presence of TIR1
   2839..3554    +  CDS            GFP (fragment): Aequoria victoria green fluorescent protein
   4012..4408    +  promoter       ADH1 promoter: S. cerevisiae ADH1; promoter for alcohol dehydrogenase 1
   4457..4476    +  CDS            SV40 NLS (fragment): nuclear localization signal of SV40 (simian virus 40) large T antigen
   4493..6214    +  CDS            OsTIR1: rice transport inhibitor response 1 protein F-box protein that mediates auxin-dependent interaction of a ubiquitin ligase with an auxin-inducible degron (Tan et al., 2007)
   6374..6396    -  misc_feature   MCS (fragment): pBluescript multiple cloning site
   6409..6427    -  promoter       T3 promoter: promoter for bacteriophage T3 RNA polymerase
   6472..6488    -  protein_bind   lac operator: The lac repressor binds to the lac operator to inhibit transcription in E. coli. This inhibition can be relieved by adding lactose or isopropyl-β-D-thiogalactopyranoside (IPTG). lac repressor encoded by lacI
   6496..6526    -  promoter       lac promoter: promoter for the E. coli lac operon
   6541..6562    -  protein_bind   CAP binding site: CAP binding activates transcription in the presence of cAMP. E. coli catabolite activator protein
   6575..6667    -  CDS            lacI (fragment): lac repressor; lacI; The lac repressor binds to the lac operator to inhibit transcription in E. coli. This inhibition can be relieved by adding lactose or isopropyl-β-D-thiogalactopyranoside (IPTG).
   6850..7438    -  rep_origin     ori: high-copy-number ColE1/pMB1/pBR322/pUC origin of replication
   7609..8469    -  CDS            AmpR: β-lactamase; bla; confers resistance to ampicillin, carbenicillin, and related antibiotics
   8470..8574    -  promoter       AmpR promoter: bla
   8611..9114    +  misc_feature   CEN/ARS: S. cerevisiae CEN6 centromere fused to an autonomously replicating sequence
   9182..35      +  CDS            rop (fragment) (across the origin): Rop protein, which maintains plasmids at low copy number; rop
