[The description below was written by a language model from this plasmid's Addgene catalogue record and pLannotate feature annotations shown in this document.]
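Description:
C-SWAT AID*-GFP osTIR1 is a budding yeast strain-construction vector built on the pMaM482 backbone, about 9.2 kb in size. It serves as a donor plasmid for the C-SWAT tag-swapping system, in which a pre-installed acceptor module at the 3' end of a yeast gene is exchanged for a new C-terminal tag. In E. coli it is maintained through a high-copy ColE1/pUC-type origin with ampicillin resistance. The pBluescript-derived scaffold also contributes an f1 origin, T7 and T3 promoters, and remnants of the lacZα/MCS region. In yeast, a CEN/ARS element supports low-copy episomal maintenance. The MET17 (MET15) gene, with part of its own methionine-repressible promoter, allows selection in methionine/cysteine auxotrophs.

The payload has two parts. The first is the tagging module, a minimal auxin-inducible degron (AID*, derived from Arabidopsis IAA17) followed by GFP. Once swapped onto the C terminus of a target protein, it makes that protein both fluorescent and conditionally degradable. The second is an expression cassette in which the yeast ADH1 promoter drives rice OsTIR1 preceded by an SV40 nuclear localization signal. OsTIR1 is the F-box protein that, in the presence of auxin, recruits degron-tagged proteins to a ubiquitin ligase for proteasomal destruction. According to the catalogue entry, the OsTIR1 cassette is flanked by SIR4 homology arms for genomic integration. These arms are not annotated in the feature table, nor are any C-SWAT recombination elements or terminators. The plasmid thus supplies both components needed for auxin-inducible knockdown of yeast genes at the protein level.
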