Addgene plasmid #182514: C-SWAT AID*-GFP osTIR1
Purpose: C-SWAT compatible vector for C-terminal tagging with AID*-GFP for auxin inducible gene knockdown. osTIR1 is flanked by SIR4 homology arms for integration.
Depositing lab: Rob Mitra. Depositing organization: Washington University in Saint Louis. Publication: A Suite of New Strain Construction Vectors for Gene Expression Knockdown in Budding Yeast. Shively CA, Dong F, Mitra RD. ACS Synth Biol. 2023 Jan 17. doi: 10.1021/acssynbio.2c00547. PubMed 36650116.
Backbone
  Vector backbone: pMaM482
  Total vector size (bp): 9187
  Vector type: Yeast Expression
  Selectable markers: MET/CYS
Growth in bacteria
  Bacterial resistance: Ampicillin, 100 μg/mL
  Growth temperature: 37°C
  Growth strain: DH5alpha
  Copy number: Unknown
Gene/Insert
  Gene/Insert name: AID*
  Tag / fusion protein: GFP
Terms and licenses: Academic/Nonprofit Terms; Industry Terms: Not Available to Industry
How to cite: C-SWAT AID*-GFP osTIR1 was a gift from Rob Mitra (Addgene plasmid # 182514 ; http://n2t.net/addgene:182514 ; RRID:Addgene_182514)
